Addgene plasmid #235936: pME_Cp_0_5b_003_petL_3'UTR_Cr
Purpose: petL 3'UTR Chlamydomonas reinhardtii
Depositing lab: Tobias Erb. Depositing organization: Max Planck Institute for Terrestrial Microbiology. Publication: A modular high-throughput approach for advancing synthetic biology in the chloroplast of Chlamydomonas. Inckemann RM, Chotel T, Burgis M, Brinkmann CK, Andreas L, Baumann J, Sharma P, Klose M, Barrett J, Ries F, Paczia N, Glatter T, Mackinder LCM, Willmund F, Erb TJ. Nat Plants. 2025 Nov;11(11):2332-2349. doi: 10.1038/s41477-025-02126-2. Epub 2025 Nov 3. PubMed 41184475.
Backbone
  Vector backbone: pME_Cp_UAV_GFP
  Backbone size w/o insert (bp): 2101
  Vector type: Synthetic Biology
Growth in bacteria
  Bacterial resistance: Chloramphenicol, 25 μg/mL
  Growth temperature: 37°C
  Growth strain: DH5alpha
  Copy number: High Copy
Gene/Insert
  Gene/Insert name: petL 3'UTR
  Species: Chlamydomonas reinhardtii
  Insert size (bp): 165
  Cloning method: Restriction Enzyme; 5′ cloning site BsaI (destroyed during cloning); 3′ cloning site BsaI (destroyed during cloning)
  Sequencing primers: 5′ CGTATCACGAGGCAGAATTTC; 3′ CCTGCATAACGCGAAGTAATC
Terms and licenses: Academic/Nonprofit Terms; Industry Terms: Not Available to Industry
Depositor comments: Please visit https://doi.org/10.1101/2024.05.08.593163 for bioRxiv preprint.
How to cite: pME_Cp_0_5b_003_petL_3'UTR_Cr was a gift from Tobias Erb (Addgene plasmid # 235936 ; http://n2t.net/addgene:235936 ; RRID:Addgene_235936)
