[The description below was written by a language model from this plasmid's Addgene catalogue record and pLannotate feature annotations shown in this document.]
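Description:
pME_Cp_0_5b_003_petL_3'UTR_Cr is a small (about 2.3 kb) synthetic-biology part plasmid that stores a single regulatory element, the 3' untranslated region of the chloroplast petL gene from Chlamydomonas reinhardtii. It belongs to a modular cloning toolkit built for engineering the Chlamydomonas chloroplast. The name suggests a level 0 part assigned to a 3'UTR position in the assembly scheme, although the record does not spell out the naming convention. The 165 bp insert was placed into the pME_Cp_UAV_GFP acceptor backbone through BsaI sites that were destroyed during cloning. The backbone name suggests a GFP dropout acceptor, but the record does not describe this, and no GFP feature appears in the annotated sequence.

The plasmid is propagated in E. coli as a high-copy construct on a ColE1/pUC-type origin. The annotation also picks up a short fragment matching the RSF 1030 origin, which is probably only a partial sequence match rather than a second functional replicon. Selection is by chloramphenicol, conferred by the cat gene under its native promoter and followed by the lambda t0 terminator. The cloning region lies between BioBrick prefix and suffix sequences and is insulated by bacterial terminators on either side, including a his operon terminator. The gap of roughly 200 bp between the prefix and suffix is unannotated and is consistent with the location of the petL 3'UTR. The plasmid contains no promoter, coding sequence or algal selection marker, so it is not an expression vector in its own right. It serves as a building block to be combined with promoter, 5'UTR and coding parts into chloroplast transcription units, where a 3'UTR typically contributes to transcript stabilisation and 3' end processing.
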