Features (pLannotate 1.2.2; 9 found; start..end, strand, type, name):
    771..865     -  terminator     lambda t0 terminator: transcription terminator from phage lambda
    889..1545    -  CDS            cat: CAT_ECOLX - Experimental evidence at protein level: Swiss-Prot protein existence level 1. This enzyme is an effector of chloramphenicol resistance in bacteria. From Escherichia coli. This protein is used as a marker in many commonly used cloning vectors, such as pACYC184.
   1546..1643    -  promoter       cat promoter: promoter of the E. coli cat gene encoding chloramphenicol acetyltransferase
   1729..1772    -  terminator     bacterial terminator: putative bacterial transcription terminator
   1775..1796    +  misc_feature   BioBrick prefix: BioBrick prefix for parts that do not start with "ATG"
   1994..2013    +  misc_feature   BioBrick suffix: universal suffix for all parts
   2014..2071    +  terminator     his operon terminator: This putative transcriptin terminator from the E. coli his operon has a 2-bp deletion introduced during synthesis. Its efficiency has not been determined.
   2090..2218    -  rep_origin     RSF ori (fragment): Plasmids containing the RSF 1030 origin of replication can be propagated in E. coli cells that contain additional plasmids with compatible origins.
   2266..588     -  rep_origin     ori (across the origin): high-copy-number ColE1/pMB1/pBR322/pUC origin of replication
>Addgene plasmid #235936 | pME_Cp_0_5b_003_petL_3'UTR_Cr | addgene full sequence | sequence record 471509 | Addgene NGS Result
TTCCACAGGCTCCGCCCCCCTGACGAGCATCACAAAAATCGACGCTCAAGTCAGAGGTGGCGAAACCCGA
CAGGACTATAAAGATACCAGGCGTTTCCCCCTGGAAGCTCCCTCGTGCGCTCTCCTGTTCCGACCCTGCC
GCTTACCGGATACCTGTCCGCCTTTCTCCCTTCGGGAAGCGTGGCGCTTTCTCATAGCTCACGCTGTAGG
TATCTCAGTTCGGTGTAGGTCGTTCGCTCCAAGCTGGGCTGTGTGCACGAACCCCCCGTTCAGCCCGACC
GCTGCGCCTTATCCGGTAACTATCGTCTTGAGTCCAACCCGGTAAGACACGACTTATCGCCACTGGCAGC
AGCCACTGGTAACAGGATTAGCAGAGCGAGGTATGTAGGCGGTGCTACAGAGTTCTTGAAGTGGTGGCCT
AACTACGGCTACACTAGAAGAACAGTATTTGGTATCTGCGCTCTGCTGAAGCCAGTTACCTTCGGAAAAA
GAGTTGGTAGCTCTTGATCCGGCAAACAAACCACCGCTGGTAGCGGTGGTTTTTTTGTTTGCAAGCAGCA
GATTACGCGCAGAAAAAAAGGATCTCAAGAAGATCCTTTGATCTTTTCTACGGGGTCTGACGCTCAGTGG
AACGAAAACTCACGTTAAGGGATTTTGGTCATGAGATTATCAAAAAGGATCTTCACCTAGATCCTTTTAA
ATTAAAAATGAAGTTTTAAATCAATCTAAAGTATATATGAGTAAACTTGGTCTGACAGCTCGAGGCTTGG
ATTCTCACCAATAAAAAACGCCCGGCGGCAACCGAGCGTTCTGAACAAATCCAGATGGAGTTCTGAGGTC
ATTACTGGATCTATCAACAGGAGTCCAAGCGAGCTCGATATCAAATTACGCCCCGCCCTGCCACTCGTCG
CAGTACTGTTGTAATTCATTAAGCATTCTGCCGACATGGAAGCCATCACAAACGGCATGATGAACCTGAA
TCGCCAGCGGCATCAGCACCTTGTCGCCTTGCGTATAATATTTGCCCATGGTGAAAACGGGGGCGAAGAA
GTTGTCCATATTGGCCACGTTTAAATCAAAACTGGTGAAACTCACCCAGGGATTGGCTGATACGAAAAAC
ATATTCTCAATAAACCCTTTAGGGAAATAGGCCAGGTTTTCACCGTAACACGCCACATCTTGCGAATATA
TGTGTAGAAACTGCCGGAAATCGTCGTGGTATTCACTCCAGAGTGATGAAAACGTTTCAGTTTGCTCATG
GAAAACGGTGTAACAAGGGTGAACACTATCCCATATCACCAGCTCACCGTCTTTCATTGCCATACGAAAT
TCCGGATGAGCATTCATCAGGCGGGCAAGAATGTGAATAAAGGCCGGATAAAACTTGTGCTTATTTTTCT
TTACGGTCTTTAAAAAGGCCGTAATATCCAGCTGAACGGTCTGGTTATAGGTACATTGAGCAACTGACTG
AAATGCCTCAAAATGTTCTTTACGATGCCATTGGGATATATCAACGGTGGTATATCCAGTGATTTTTTTC
TCCATTTTAGCTTCCTTAGCTCCTGAAAATCTCGATAACTCAAAAAATACGCCCGGTAGTGATCTTATTT
CATTATGGTGAAAGTTGGAACCTCTTACGTGCCCGATCAACTCGAGTGCCACCTGACGTCTAAGAAACCA
TTATTATCATGACATTAACCTATAAAAATAGGCGTATCACGAGGCAGAATTTCAGATAAAAAAAATCCTT
AGCTTTCGCTAAGGATGATTTCTGGAATTCGCGGCCGCTTCTAGAGCGATGAGTGGTCTCGGGTAATTTA
TTAATGAGTAAAACCACGCTAATGGGTTTTTACTACTACATTTTTTATATATAATTGTAAGAGCACAGCA
ACGTGCTCTTACATTTTCCGGTTATTTAAGTACCTAACTAAATTCAAATAAATGCGTTAAGTTTGAGACT
GCAAAGCTGCCACGCTTGAGACCACTCATCGCGACTAGTAGCGGCCGCTGCAGTCCGGCAAAAAAGGGCA
AGGTGTCACCACCCTGCCCTTTTTCTTTAAAACCGAAAAGATTACTTCGCGTTATGCAGGCTTCCTCGCT
CACTGACTCGCTGCGCTCGGTCGTTCGGCTGCGGCGAGCGGTATCAGCTCACTCAAAGGCGGTAATACGG
TTATCCACAGAATCAGGGGATAACGCAGGAAAGAACATGTGAGCAAAAGGCCAGCAAAAGGCCAGGAACC
GTAAAAAGGCCGCGTTGCTGGCGTTT
